Addgene plasmid #157373: pD649-HAsp-HAPLN4-COMP5AP-AviTag-9xHis
Purpose: Mammalian expression of secreted protein fused to COMP5AP-AviTag-9xHis.
Depositing lab: Chris Garcia. Depositing organization: Stanford University. Publication: A Human IgSF Cell-Surface Interactome Reveals a Complex Network of Protein-Protein Interactions. Wojtowicz WM, Vielmetter J, Fernandes RA, Siepe DH, Eastman CL, Chisholm GB, Cox S, Klock H, Anderson PW, Rue SM, Miller JJ, Glaser SM, Bragstad ML, Vance J, Lam AW, Lesley SA, Zinn K, Garcia KC. Cell. 2020 Aug 20;182(4):1027-1043.e17. doi: 10.1016/j.cell.2020.07.025. PubMed 32822567.
Backbone
  Vector backbone: pD649
  Backbone size w/o insert (bp): 7153
  Vector type: Mammalian Expression
Growth in bacteria
  Bacterial resistance: Ampicillin, 100 μg/mL
  Growth temperature: 37°C
  Growth strain: DH5alpha
  Copy number: High Copy
Gene/Insert
  Gene/Insert name: HAPLN4 (alt name: HPLN4)
  Species: H. sapiens (human)
  Insert size (bp): 1119
  Entrez Gene: HAPLN4 (a.k.a. BRAL2, KIAA1926)
  Promoter: CMV/SP6
  Tag / fusion protein: COMP5AP-AviTag-9xHis (C terminal on backbone)
  Cloning method: Restriction Enzyme; 5′ cloning site GCGGCCGC (not destroyed); 3′ cloning site GGCGCGCC (not destroyed)
  Sequencing primers: 5′ ATTTAGGTGACACTATAG; 3′ CGTCGCACTCCATCACGGTG
Resource information
  A portion of this plasmid was derived from a plasmid made by: synthesis by ThermoFisher
Terms and licenses: Academic/Nonprofit Terms; Industry Terms: Not Available to Industry
Depositor comments: Some plasmids in this collection may have an IS4-like element ISVsa5 family transposase upstream of the CMV promoter.
How to cite: pD649-HAsp-HAPLN4-COMP5AP-AviTag-9xHis was a gift from Chris Garcia (Addgene plasmid # 157373 ; http://n2t.net/addgene:157373 ; RRID:Addgene_157373)
