[The description below was written by a language model from this plasmid's Addgene catalogue record and pLannotate feature annotations shown in this document.]
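Description:
pD649-HAsp-HAPLN4-COMP5AP-AviTag-9xHis is a mammalian expression plasmid built on the pD649 backbone for producing a secreted, pentamerised form of human HAPLN4 (also called BRAL2, a hyaluronan-binding link protein of the extracellular matrix). It is maintained in E. coli as a high-copy plasmid through a ColE1/pUC-type origin and selected with ampicillin via a β-lactamase gene. The annotated sequence also carries an SV40 early promoter/EM7 promoter unit driving a puromycin N-acetyltransferase coding region followed by an SV40 polyadenylation signal, which could allow selection in mammalian cells, although the catalogue entry does not list a mammalian marker. Short KanR, lacZα, ble and f1 ori matches are only fragments.

The expression cassette uses the CMV enhancer and immediate early promoter with a fragment of CMV intron A, followed by an SP6 promoter that can serve for in vitro transcription or as a sequencing priming site. The open reading frame begins with a heterologous signal peptide. The construct name indicates an HA-derived leader, whereas the automated annotation matches part of it to an immunoglobulin heavy chain signal sequence. The leader is followed by the HAPLN4 insert, cloned between NotI and AscI sites that remain intact. Downstream, the backbone supplies the coiled-coil pentamerisation domain of rat cartilage oligomeric matrix protein, human placental alkaline phosphatase, an AviTag for enzymatic biotinylation and a polyhistidine tag (9xHis by name, annotated as 8xHis), ending at a bGH polyadenylation signal. The pentameric fusion raises binding avidity and provides an enzymatic readout, which suits it to use as soluble "prey" in the associated cell-surface protein interaction screen. The depositor notes that some plasmids in this collection may carry an IS4-like transposase upstream of the CMV promoter; none is annotated here.
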