Features (pLannotate 1.2.2; 24 found; start..end, strand, type, name):
    119..143     -  CDS            KanR (fragment): aminoglycoside phosphotransferase; aph(3')-Ia; confers resistance to kanamycin
    254..842     +  rep_origin     ori: high-copy-number ColE1/pMB1/pBR322/pUC origin of replication
   1067..1084    +  terminator     rrnB T2 terminator (fragment): transcription terminator T2 from the E. coli rrnB gene
   1109..1128    -  CDS            lacZα (fragment): LacZα fragment of β-galactosidase; lacZ fragment
   1584..1600    +  protein_bind   lac operator: The lac repressor binds to the lac operator to inhibit transcription in E. coli. This inhibition can be relieved by adding lactose or isopropyl-β-D-thiogalactopyranoside (IPTG). lac repressor encoded by lacI
   1843..2146    +  enhancer       CMV enhancer: human cytomegalovirus immediate early enhancer
   2147..2350    +  promoter       CMV promoter: human cytomegalovirus (CMV) immediate early promoter
   2486..2529    +  intron         CMV intron (fragment): modified intron A from human cytomegalovirus
   2581..2599    +  promoter       SP6 promoter: promoter for bacteriophage SP6 RNA polymerase
   2603..2640    +  CDS            IgH signal sequence (fragment): signal sequence from the mouse immunoglobulin heavy chain variable region
   2719..3867    +  CDS            HAPLN4: HPLN4_HUMAN - Also known as BRAL2, KIAA1926. Experimental evidence at transcript level: Swiss-Prot protein existence level 2. Binds to hyaluronic acid and may be involved in formation of the extracellular matrix. From Homo sapiens (Human).
   3964..4143    +  CDS            Comp (fragment): COMP_RAT - Experimental evidence at protein level: Swiss-Prot protein existence level 1. May play a role in the structural integrity of cartilage via its interaction with other extracellular matrix proteins such as the collagens and fibronectin. Can mediate the interaction of chondrocytes with the cartilage extracellular matrix through interaction with cell surface integrin receptors. Could play a role in the pathogenesis of osteoarthritis. Potent suppressor of apoptosis in both primary chondrocytes and transformed cells. Suppresses apoptosis by blocking the activation of caspase-3 and by indu
   4131..5583    +  CDS            SEAP (fragment): secreted alkaline phosphatase from human placenta The natural enzyme has a C-terminal transmembrane sequence that is replaced by a GPI anchor.
   5608..5649    +  CDS            AviTag™ (fragment): peptide tag that allows for enzymatic biotinylation
   5653..5676    +  CDS            8xHis: 8xHis affinity tag
   5822..5933    +  polyA_signal   bGH poly(A) signal: bovine growth hormone polyadenylation signal
   5934..6042    +  rep_origin     f1 ori (fragment): f1 bacteriophage origin of replication; arrow indicates direction of (+) strand synthesis
   6056..6385    +  promoter       SV40 promoter: SV40 enhancer and early promoter
   6433..6480    +  promoter       EM7 promoter: synthetic bacterial promoter&nbsp
   6499..7098    +  CDS            PuroR (fragment): puromycin N-acetyltransferase; pac from Streptomyces; confers resistance to puromycin
   7108..7233    +  CDS            ble (fragment): BLE_KLEPN - Experimental evidence at protein level: Swiss-Prot protein existence level 1. Binding protein with a strong affinity to the bleomycin family of antibiotics. Binds to CL990; an antimitotic-antibiotic compound. From Klebsiella pneumoniae.
   7228..7349    +  polyA_signal   SV40 poly(A) signal: SV40 polyadenylation signal
   7402..8262    -  CDS            AmpR: β-lactamase; bla; confers resistance to ampicillin, carbenicillin, and related antibiotics
   8265..89      -  promoter       AmpR promoter (fragment) (across the origin): bla
>Addgene plasmid #157373 | pD649-HAsp-HAPLN4-COMP5AP-AviTag-9xHis | depositor full sequence | sequence record 303855 | Full Sequence
TTTCAATATTATTGAAGCATTTATCAGGGTTATTGTCTCATGAGCGGATACATATTTGAATGTATTTAGA
AAAATAAACAAATAGGGGTCAGTGTTACAACCAATTAACCAATTCTGAACATTATCGCGAGCCCATTTAT
ACCTGAATATGGCTCATAACACCCCTTGCTCATGACCAAAATCCCTTAACGTGAGTTACGCGCGCGTCGT
TCCACTGAGCGTCAGACCCCGTAGAAAAGATCAAAGGATCTTCTTGAGATCCTTTTTTTCTGCGCGTAAT
CTGCTGCTTGCAAACAAAAAAACCACCGCTACCAGCGGTGGTTTGTTTGCCGGATCAAGAGCTACCAACT
CTTTTTCCGAAGGTAACTGGCTTCAGCAGAGCGCAGATACCAAATACTGTTCTTCTAGTGTAGCCGTAGT
TAGCCCACCACTTCAAGAACTCTGTAGCACCGCCTACATACCTCGCTCTGCTAATCCTGTTACCAGTGGC
TGCTGCCAGTGGCGATAAGTCGTGTCTTACCGGGTTGGACTCAAGACGATAGTTACCGGATAAGGCGCAG
CGGTCGGGCTGAACGGGGGGTTCGTGCACACAGCCCAGCTTGGAGCGAACGACCTACACCGAACTGAGAT
ACCTACAGCGTGAGCTATGAGAAAGCGCCACGCTTCCCGAAGGGAGAAAGGCGGACAGGTATCCGGTAAG
CGGCAGGGTCGGAACAGGAGAGCGCACGAGGGAGCTTCCAGGGGGAAACGCCTGGTATCTTTATAGTCCT
GTCGGGTTTCGCCACCTCTGACTTGAGCGTCGATTTTTGTGATGCTCGTCAGGGGGGCGGAGCCTATGGA
AAAACGCCAGCAACGCGGCCTTTTTACGGTTCCTGGCCTTTTGCTGGCCTTTTGCTCACATGTTCTTTCC
TGCGTTATCCCCTGATTCTGTGGATAACCGTATTACCGCCTTTGAGTGAGCTGATACCGCTCGCCGCAGC
CGAACGACCGAGCGCAGCGAGTCAGTGAGCGAGGAAGCGGAAGGCGAGAGTAGGGAACTGCCAGGCATCA
AACTAAGCAGAAGGCCCCTGACGGATGGCCTTTTTGCGTTTCTACAAACTCTTTCTGTGTTGTAAAACGA
CGGCCAGTCTTAAGCTCGGGCCCCCTGGGCGGTTCTGATAACGAGTAATCGTTAATCCGCAAATAACGTA
AAAACCCGCTTCGGCGGGTTTTTTTATGGGGGGAGTTTAGGGAAAGAGCATTTGTCAGAATATTTAAGGG
CGCCTGTCACTTTGCTTGATATATGAGAATTATTTAACCTTATAAATGAGAAAAAAGCAACGCACTTTAA
ATAAGATACGTTGCTTTTTCGATTGATGAACACCTATAATTAAACTATTCATCTATTATTTATGATTTTT
TGTATATACAATATTTCTAGTTTGTTAAAGAGAATTAAGAAAATAAATCTCGAAAATAATAAAGGGAAAA
TCAGTTTTTGATATCAAAATTATACATGTCAACGATAATACAAAATATAATACAAACTATAAGATGTTAT
CAGTATTTATTATCATTTAGAATAAATTTTGTGTCGCCCTTAATTGTGAGCGGATAACAATTACGAGCTT
CATGCACAGTGGCGTTGACTCAATATTGGCCATTAGCCATATTATTCATTGGTTATATAGCATAAATCAA
TATTGGCTATTGGCCATTGCATACGTTGTATCTATATCATAATATGTACATTTATATTGGCTCATGTCCA
ATATGACCGCCATGTTGGCATTGATTATTGACTAGTTATTAATAGTAATCAATTACGGGGTCATTAGTTC
ATAGCCCATATATGGAGTTCCGCGTTACATAACTTACGGTAAATGGCCCGCCTGGCTGACCGCCCAACGA
CCCCCGCCCATTGACGTCAATAATGACGTATGTTCCCATAGTAACGCCAATAGGGACTTTCCATTGACGT
CAATGGGTGGAGTATTTACGGTAAACTGCCCACTTGGCAGTACATCAAGTGTATCATATGCCAAGTACGC
CCCCTATTGACGTCAATGACGGTAAATGGCCCGCCTGGCATTATGCCCAGTACATGACCTTATGGGACTT
TCCTACTTGGCAGTACATCTACGTATTAGTCATCGCTATTACCATGGTGATGCGGTTTTGGCAGTACATC
AATGGGCGTGGATAGCGGTTTGACTCACGGGGATTTCCAAGTCTCCACCCCATTGACGTCAATGGGAGTT
TGTTTTGGCACCAAAATCAACGGGACTTTCCAAAATGTCGTAACAACTCCGCCCCATTGACGCAAATGGG
CGGTAGGCGTGTACGGTGGGAGGTCTATATAAGCAGAGCTCGTTTAGTGAACCGTCAGATCGCCTGGAGA
CGCCATCCACGCTGTTTTGACCTCCATAGAAGACACCGGGACCGATCCAGCCTCCGCGGCCGGGAACGGT
GCATTGGAACGCGGATTCCCCGTGCCAAGAGTGACGTAAGTACCGCCTATAGAGTCTATAGGCCCACCCC
CTTGGCTTCGTTAGAACGCGGCTACAATTAATACATAACCTTATGTATCATACACATACGATTTAGGTGA
CACTATAGAATAACATCCACTTTGCCTTTCTCTCCACAGGTGTCCACTCCCAGGTCCAACTGCACCTCGG
TTCTATCGAAAACGCGCCTGCTAGCGCCACCATGAAGACCATCATTGCCCTGAGCTACATCTTCTGCCTG
GTGTTCGCTGCGGCCGCCCAAAGGGGCAGAAAAAAAGTGGTGCACGTGCTGGAAGGCGAGAGCGGATCTG
TGGTTGTTCAGACAGCTCCAGGCCAGGTGGTGTCTCACAGAGGCGGAACAATCGTGCTGCCCTGCAGATA
CCATTACGAAGCCGCCGCTCATGGACATGATGGCGTGCGGCTGAAATGGACCAAAGTGGTGGACCCTCTG
GCCTTCACCGATGTGTTTGTTGCCCTGGGACCTCAGCACAGAGCCTTCGGCTCTTATAGAGGCAGAGCCG
AACTTCAAGGCGACGGACCTGGGGATGCTTCCCTGGTGCTGAGAAATGTGACCCTGCAGGACTACGGCAG
ATACGAGTGCGAAGTGACCAACGAGCTGGAAGATGACGCCGGCATGGTCAAGCTGGATCTCGAAGGCGTG
GTGTTCCCATATCACCCTAGAGGCGGACGGTACAAGCTGACCTTTGCCGAAGCTCAGAGAGCCTGCGCCG
AGCAGGATGGAATTCTGGCTTCTGCCGAACAGCTGCACGCCGCTTGGAGAGATGGCCTGGATTGGTGTAA
TGCCGGCTGGCTGAGAGATGGAAGCGTGCAGTACCCCGTGAACAGACCTAGAGAACCTTGTGGCGGACTC
GGCGGAACAGGATCTGCTGGCGGAGGCGGAGATGCTAATGGCGGCCTGAGAAACTACGGCTACAGACACA
ACGCCGAGGAAAGATACGACGCCTTCTGCTTCACCAGCAACCTGCCTGGCCGGGTGTTCTTTCTGAAACC
TCTGAGGCCTGTGCCTTTCAGCGGAGCCGCTAGAGCTTGTGCTGCTAGAGGTGCTGCTGTGGCCAAAGTG
GGACAGCTGTTTGCTGCCTGGAAACTGCAGCTGCTGGATAGATGTACAGCAGGCTGGCTGGCCGATGGCA
GCGCCAGATATCCTATCGTGAACCCTAGAGCCAGATGCGGAGGAAGAAGGCCTGGCGTCAGAAGCCTGGG
ATTTCCTGATGCCACAAGACGCCTGTTCGGCGTGTACTGTTATAGAGCCCCTGGCGCTCCTGATCCTGCT
CCTGGTGGCTGGGGATGGGGCTGGGCTGGCGGCGGAGGATGGGCAGGCGGAGCTAGAGATCCTGCTGCTT
GGACACCTCTGCACGTTGGCGCGCCGGAAGATCAAGTTGATCCAAGATTGATTGATGGCAAGGGCGGATC
TCTGGAGGTGCTGTTCCAGGGACCAGGCGGAAGCGGCAATCCCGGCGGCGATCTGGCCCCCCAGATGCTG
CGCGAGCTGCAGGAGACCAATGCCGCCCTGCAGGACGTGCGCGAGCTGCTGCGCCACCGCGTGAAGGAGA
TCACCTTCCTGAAGAACACCGTGATGGAGTGCGACGCCTGCGGTATGCAGCCCTCTAGAGGCTCCGGCTC
CATCATCCCAGTTGAGGAGGAGAACCCGGACTTCTGGAACCGCGAGGCAGCCGAGGCCCTGGGTGCCGCC
AAGAAGCTGCAGCCTGCACAGACAGCCGCCAAGAACCTCATCATCTTCCTGGGCGATGGGATGGGGGTGT
CTACGGTGACAGCTGCCAGGATCCTAAAAGGGCAGAAGAAGGACAAACTGGGGCCTGAGATACCCCTGGC
CATGGACCGCTTCCCATATGTGGCTCTGTCCAAGACATACAATGTAGACAAACATGTGCCAGACAGTGGA
GCCACAGCCACGGCCTACCTGTGCGGGGTCAAGGGCAACTTCCAGACCATTGGCTTGAGTGCAGCCGCCC
GCTTTAACCAGTGCAACACGACACGCGGCAACGAGGTCATCTCCGTGATGAATCGGGCCAAGAAAGCAGG
GAAGTCAGTGGGAGTGGTAACCACCACACGAGTGCAGCACGCCTCGCCAGCCGGCACCTACGCCCACACG
GTGAACCGCAACTGGTACTCGGACGCCGACGTGCCTGCCTCGGCCCGCCAGGAGGGGTGCCAGGACATCG
CTACGCAGCTCATCTCCAACATGGACATTGACGTGATCCTAGGTGGAGGCCGAAAGTACATGTTTCGCAT
GGGAACCCCAGACCCTGAGTACCCAGATGACTACAGCCAAGGTGGGACCAGGCTGGACGGGAAGAATCTG
GTGCAGGAATGGCTGGCGAAGCGCCAGGGTGCCCGGTATGTGTGGAACCGCACTGAGCTCATGCAGGCTT
CCCTGGACCCGTCTGTGACCCATCTCATGGGTCTCTTTGAGCCTGGAGACATGAAATACGAGATCCACCG
AGACTCCACACTGGACCCCTCCCTGATGGAGATGACAGAGGCTGCCCTGCGCCTGCTGAGCAGGAACCCC
CGCGGCTTCTTCCTCTTCGTGGAGGGTGGTCGCATCGACCATGGTCATCATGAAAGCAGGGCTTACCGGG
CACTGACTGAGACGATCATGTTCGACGACGCCATTGAGAGGGCGGGCCAGCTCACCAGCGAGGAGGACAC
GCTGAGCCTCGTCACTGCCGACCACTCCCACGTCTTCTCCTTCGGAGGCTACCCCCTGCGAGGGAGCTCC
ATCTTCGGGCTGGCCCCTGGCAAGGCCCGGGACAGGAAGGCCTACACGGTCCTCCTATACGGAAACGGTC
CAGGCTATGTGCTCAAGGACGGCGCCCGGCCGGATGTTACCGAGAGCGAGAGCGGGAGCCCCGAGTATCG
GCAGCAGTCAGCAGTGCCCCTGGACGAAGAGACCCACGCAGGCGAGGACGTGGCGGTGTTCGCGCGCGGC
CCGCAGGCGCACCTGGTTCACGGCGTGCAGGAGCAGACCTTCATAGCGCACGTCATGGCCTTCGCCGCCT
GCCTGGAGCCCTACACCGCCTGCGACCTGGCGCCCCCCGCCGGCACCACCGACGCCGCGCACCCGGGTGG
CGGAGGACTGAACGACATCTTCGAGGCTCAGAAAATCGAATGGCACGAACATCACCATCACCATCACCAT
CACCATTAAGGCCGGCCTGTAGTCACTGGCACAACGCGTTACCCGGTAAGCCAATCGGGTATACACGGTC
GTCATACTGCAGACAGGGTTCTTCTACTTTGCAAGATAGTCTTGAGTAGTAAAATAAATAGATAGAGAAA
ATCAGCCTCGACTGTGCCTTCTAGTTGCCAGCCATCTGTTGTTTGCCCCTCCCCCGTGCCTTCCTTGACC
CTGGAAGGTGCCACTCCCACTGTCCTTTCCTAATAAAATGAGGAAATTGCATCACAACACTCAACCCTAT
CTCGGTCTATTCTTTTGATTTATAAGGGATTTTGCCGATTTCGGCCTATTGGTTAAAAAATGAGCTGATT
TAACAAAAATTTAACGCGAATTAATTCTGTGGAATGTGTGTCAGTTAGGGTGTGGAAAGTCCCCAGGCTC
CCCAGCAGGCAGAAGTATGCAAAGCATGCATCTCAATTAGTCAGCAACCAGGTGTGGAAAGTCCCCAGGC
TCCCCAGCAGGCAGAAGTATGCAAAGCATGCATCTCAATTAGTCAGCAACCATAGTCCCGCCCCTAACTC
CGCCCATCCCGCCCCTAACTCCGCCCAGTTCCGCCCATTCTCCGCCCCATGGCTGACTAATTTTTTTTAT
TTATGCAGAGGCCGAGGCCGCCTCTGCCTCTGAGCTATTCCAGAAGTAGTGAGGAGGCTTTTTTGGAGGC
CTAGGCTTTTGCAAAAAGCTCCCGGGAGCTTGTATATCCATTTTCGGATCTGATCAGCACGTGTTGACAA
TTAATCATCGGCATAGTATATCGGCATAGTATAATACGACAAGGTGAGGAACTAAACCATGACCGAGTAC
AAGCCCACGGTGCGCCTCGCCACCCGCGACGACGTCCCCAGGGCCGTACGCACCCTCGCCGCCGCGTTCG
CCGACTACCCCGCCACGCGCCACACCGTCGATCCGGACCGCCACATCGAGCGGGTCACCGAGCTGCAAGA
ACTCTTCCTCACGCGCGTCGGGCTCGACATCGGCAAGGTGTGGGTCGCGGACGACGGCGCCGCGGTGGCG
GTCTGGACCACGCCGGAGAGCGTCGAAGCGGGGGCGGTGTTCGCCGAGATCGGCCCGCGCATGGCCGAGT
TGAGCGGTTCCCGGCTGGCCGCGCAGCAACAGATGGAAGGCCTCCTGGCGCCGCACCGGCCCAAGGAGCC
CGCGTGGTTCCTGGCCACCGTCGGCGTCTCGCCCGACCACCAGGGCAAGGGTCTGGGCAGCGCCGTCGTG
CTCCCCGGAGTGGAGGCGGCCGAGCGCGCCGGGGTGCCCGCCTTCCTGGAGACATCCGCGCCCCGCAACC
TCCCCTTCTACGAGCGGCTCGGCTTCACCGTCACCGCCGACGTCGAGGTGCCCGAAGGACCGCGCACCTG
GTGCATGACCCGCAAGCCCGGTGCCTGACACGTGCTACGAGATTTCGATTCCACCGCCGCCTTCTATGAA
AGGTTGGGCTTCGGAATCGTTTTCCGGGACGCCGGCTGGATGATCCTCCAGCGCGGGGATCTCATGCTGG
AGTTCTTCGCCCACCCCAACTTGTTTATTGCAGCTTATAATGGTTACAAATAAAGCAATAGCATCACAAA
TTTCACAAATAAAGCATTTTTTTCACTGCATTCTAGTTGTGGTTTGTCCAAACTCATCAATGTATCTTAT
CATGTCTGTATACCGTCGACCTCTAGCTAGAGCTTGGCGTAATCATGGTCATTACCAATGCTTAATCAGT
GAGGCACCTATCTCAGCGATCTGTCTATTTCGTTCATCCATAGTTGCCTGACTCCCCGTCGTGTAGATAA
CTACGATACGGGAGGGCTTACCATCTGGCCCCAGCGCTGCGATGATACCGCGAGAACCACGCTCACCGGC
TCCGGATTTATCAGCAATAAACCAGCCAGCCGGAAGGGCCGAGCGCAGAAGTGGTCCTGCAACTTTATCC
GCCTCCATCCAGTCTATTAATTGTTGCCGGGAAGCTAGAGTAAGTAGTTCGCCAGTTAATAGTTTGCGCA
ACGTTGTTGCCATCGCTACAGGCATCGTGGTGTCACGCTCGTCGTTTGGTATGGCTTCATTCAGCTCCGG
TTCCCAACGATCAAGGCGAGTTACATGATCCCCCATGTTGTGCAAAAAAGCGGTTAGCTCCTTCGGTCCT
CCGATCGTTGTCAGAAGTAAGTTGGCCGCAGTGTTATCACTCATGGTTATGGCAGCACTGCATAATTCTC
TTACTGTCATGCCATCCGTAAGATGCTTTTCTGTGACTGGTGAGTACTCAACCAAGTCATTCTGAGAATA
GTGTATGCGGCGACCGAGTTGCTCTTGCCCGGCGTCAATACGGGATAATACCGCGCCACATAGCAGAACT
TTAAAAGTGCTCATCATTGGAAAACGTTCTTCGGGGCGAAAACTCTCAAGGATCTTACCGCTGTTGAGAT
CCAGTTCGATGTAACCCACTCGTGCACCCAACTGATCTTCAGCATCTTTTACTTTCACCAGCGTTTCTGG
GTGAGCAAAAACAGGAAGGCAAAATGCCGCAAAAAAGGGAATAAGGGCGACACGGAAATGTTGAATACTC
ATATTCTTCCTT
