>Addgene plasmid #157373 | pD649-HAsp-HAPLN4-COMP5AP-AviTag-9xHis | depositor partial sequence | sequence record 303856 | insert (secreted protein)
CAAAGGGGCAGAAAAAAAGTGGTGCACGTGCTGGAAGGCGAGAGCGGATCTGTGGTTGTTCAGACAGCTC
CAGGCCAGGTGGTGTCTCACAGAGGCGGAACAATCGTGCTGCCCTGCAGATACCATTACGAAGCCGCCGC
TCATGGACATGATGGCGTGCGGCTGAAATGGACCAAAGTGGTGGACCCTCTGGCCTTCACCGATGTGTTT
GTTGCCCTGGGACCTCAGCACAGAGCCTTCGGCTCTTATAGAGGCAGAGCCGAACTTCAAGGCGACGGAC
CTGGGGATGCTTCCCTGGTGCTGAGAAATGTGACCCTGCAGGACTACGGCAGATACGAGTGCGAAGTGAC
CAACGAGCTGGAAGATGACGCCGGCATGGTCAAGCTGGATCTCGAAGGCGTGGTGTTCCCATATCACCCT
AGAGGCGGACGGTACAAGCTGACCTTTGCCGAAGCTCAGAGAGCCTGCGCCGAGCAGGATGGAATTCTGG
CTTCTGCCGAACAGCTGCACGCCGCTTGGAGAGATGGCCTGGATTGGTGTAATGCCGGCTGGCTGAGAGA
TGGAAGCGTGCAGTACCCCGTGAACAGACCTAGAGAACCTTGTGGCGGACTCGGCGGAACAGGATCTGCT
GGCGGAGGCGGAGATGCTAATGGCGGCCTGAGAAACTACGGCTACAGACACAACGCCGAGGAAAGATACG
ACGCCTTCTGCTTCACCAGCAACCTGCCTGGCCGGGTGTTCTTTCTGAAACCTCTGAGGCCTGTGCCTTT
CAGCGGAGCCGCTAGAGCTTGTGCTGCTAGAGGTGCTGCTGTGGCCAAAGTGGGACAGCTGTTTGCTGCC
TGGAAACTGCAGCTGCTGGATAGATGTACAGCAGGCTGGCTGGCCGATGGCAGCGCCAGATATCCTATCG
TGAACCCTAGAGCCAGATGCGGAGGAAGAAGGCCTGGCGTCAGAAGCCTGGGATTTCCTGATGCCACAAG
ACGCCTGTTCGGCGTGTACTGTTATAGAGCCCCTGGCGCTCCTGATCCTGCTCCTGGTGGCTGGGGATGG
GGCTGGGCTGGCGGCGGAGGATGGGCAGGCGGAGCTAGAGATCCTGCTGCTTGGACACCTCTGCACGTT
